>Addgene plasmid #197657 | pBBR1_DVK_AE(J23100-B0032m-E0040m-B0015) | addgene full sequence | sequence record 388767 | Addgene NGS Result
GGAGTTGACGGCTAGCTCAGTCCTAGGTACAGTGCTAGCTACTAGAGTCACACAGGAAAGTACTAAATGA
TGCGTAAAGGAGAAGAACTTTTCACTGGAGTTGTCCCAATTCTTGTTGAATTAGATGGTGATGTTAATGG
GCACAAATTTTCTGTCAGTGGAGAGGGTGAAGGTGATGCAACATACGGAAAACTTACCCTTAAATTTATT
TGCACTACTGGAAAACTACCTGTTCCATGGCCAACACTTGTCACTACTTTCGGTTATGGTGTTCAATGCT
TTGCGAGATACCCAGATCATATGAAACAGCATGACTTTTTCAAGAGTGCCATGCCCGAAGGTTATGTACA
GGAAAGAACTATATTTTTCAAAGATGACGGGAACTACAAGACACGTGCTGAAGTCAAGTTTGAAGGTGAT
ACCCTTGTTAATAGAATCGAGTTAAAAGGTATTGATTTTAAAGAAGATGGAAACATTCTTGGACACAAAT
TGGAATACAACTATAACTCACACAATGTATACATCATGGCAGACAAACAAAAGAATGGAATCAAAGTTAA
CTTCAAAATTAGACACAACATTGAAGATGGAAGCGTTCAACTAGCAGACCATTATCAACAAAATACTCCA
ATTGGCGATGGCCCTGTCCTTTTACCAGACAACCATTACCTGTCCACACAATCTGCCCTTTCGAAAGATC
CCAACGAAAAGAGAGATCACATGGTCCTTCTTGAGTTTGTAACAGCTGCTGGGATTACACATGGCATGGA
TGAACTATACAAATAATAAAGGTCCAGGCATCAAATAAAACGAAAGGCTCAGTCGAAAGACTGGGCCTTT
CGTTTTATCTGTTGTTTGTCGGTGAACGCTCTCTACTAGAGTCACACTGGCTCACCTTCGGGTGGGCCTT
TCTGCGTTTATAGCTTATGTCTTCAGCAGTAGGACAAATCCGCCGCCCTAGACAGCTGGGCGCGCCCCCC
CTACGGGCTTGCTCTCCGGGCTTCGCCCTGCGCGGTCGCTGCGCTCCCTTGCCAGCCCGTGGATATGTGG
ACGATGGCCGCGAGCGGCCACCGGCTGGCTCGCTTCGCTCGGCCCGTGGACAACCCTGCTGGACAAGCTG
ATGGACAGGCTGCGCCTGCCCACGAGCTTGACCACAGGGATTGCCCACCGGCTACCCAGCCTTCGACCAC
ATACCCACCGGCTCCAACTGCGCGGCCTGCGGCCTTGCCCCATCAATTTTTTTAATTTTCTCTGGGGAAA
AGCCTCCGGCCTGCGGCCTGCGCGCTTCGCTTGCCGGTTGGACACCAAGTGGAAGGCGGGTCAAGGCTCG
CGCAGCGACCGCGCAGCGGCTTGGCCTTGACGCGCCTGGAACGACCCAAGCCTATGCGAGTGGGGGCAGT
CGAAGGGCGAAGCCCGCCCGCCTGCCCCCCGAGCCTCACGGCGGCGAGTGCGGGGGTTCCAAGGGGGCAG
CGCCACCTTGGGCAAGGCCGAAGGCCGCGCAGTCGATCAACAAGCCCCGGAGGGGCCACTTTTTGCCGGA
GGGGGAGCCGCGCCGAAGGCGTGGGGGAACCCCGCAGGGGTGCCCTTCTTTGGGCACCAAAGAACTAGAT
ATAGGGCGAAATGCGAAAGACTTAAAAATCAACAACTTAAAAAAGGGGGGTACGCAACAGCTCATTGCGG
CACCCCCCGCAATAGCTCATTGCGTAGGTTAAAGAAAATCTGTAATTGACTGCCACTTTTACGCAACGCA
TAATTGTTGTCGCGCTGCCGAAAAGTTGCAGCTGATTGCGCATGGTGCCGCAACCGTGCGGCACCCCTAC
CGCATGGAGATAAGCATGGCCACGCAGTCCAGAGAAATCGGCATTCAAGCCAAGAACAAGCCCGGTCACT
GGGTGCAAACGGAACGCAAAGCGCATGAGGCGTGGGCCGGGCTTATTGCGAGGAAACCCACGGCGGCAAT
GCTGCTGCATCACCTCGTGGCGCAGATGGGCCACCAGAACGCCGTGGTGGTCAGCCAGAAAACACTTTCC
AAGCTCATCGGACGTTCTTTGCGGACGGTCCAATACGCAGTCAAGGACTTGGTGGCCGAGCGCTGGATCT
CCGTCGTGAAGCTCAACGGCCCCGGCACCGTGTCGGCCTACGTGGTCAATGACCGCGTGGCGTGGGGCCA
GCCCCGCGACCAGTTGCGCCTGTCGGTGTTCAGTGCCGCCGTGGTGGTTGATCACGACGACCAGGACGAA
TCGCTGTTGGGGCATGGCGACCTGCGCCGCATCCCGACCCTGTATCCGGGCGAGCAGCAACTACCGACCG
GCCCCGGCGAGGAGCCGCCCAGCCAGCCCGGCATTCCGGGCATGGAACCAGACCTGCCAGCCTTGACCGA
AACGGAGGAATGGGAACGGCGCGGGCAGCAGCGCCTGCCGATGCCCGATGAGCCGTGTTTTCTGGACGAT
GGCGAGCCGTTGGAGCCGCCGACACGGGTAACGCTGCCGCGCCGGTAGGGCCGGCCTACGGCCAGCCTCG
CAGAGCAGGATTCCCGTTGAGCACCGCCAGGTGCGAATAAGGGACAGTGAAGAAGGAACACCCGCTCGCG
GGTGGGCCTACTTCACCTATCCTGCCCTTGTGTCTCAAAATCTCTGATGTACATTGCACAAGATAAAAAT
ATATCATCATGAACAATAAAACTGTCTGCTTACATAAACAGTAATACAAGGGGTGTTATGAGCCATATTC
AACGGGAAACGTCTTGCTCCAGGCCGCGATTAAATTCCAACATGGATGCTGATTTATATGGGTATAAATG
GGCTCGCGATAATGTCGGGCAATCAGGTGCGACAATCTATCGATTGTATGGGAAGCCCGATGCGCCAGAG
TTGTTTCTGAAACATGGCAAAGGTAGCGTTGCCAATGATGTTACAGATGAGATGGTCAGACTAAACTGGC
TGACGGAATTTATGCCTCTTCCGACCATCAAGCATTTTATCCGTACTCCTGATGATGCATGGTTACTCAC
CACTGCGATCCCCGGGAAAACAGCATTCCAGGTATTAGAAGAATATCCTGATTCAGGTGAAAATATTGTT
GATGCGCTGGCAGTGTTCCTGCGCCGGTTGCATTCGATTCCTGTTTGTAATTGTCCTTTTAACAGCGATC
GCGTATTTCGTCTCGCTCAGGCGCAATCACGAATGAATAACGGTTTGGTTGATGCGAGTGATTTTGATGA
CGAGCGTAATGGCTGGCCTGTTGAACAAGTCTGGAAAGAAATGCATAAGCTTTTGCCATTCTCACCGGAT
TCAGTCGTCACTCATGGTGATTTCTCACTTGATAACCTTATTTTTGACGAGGGGAAATTAATAGGTTGTA
TTGATGTTGGACGAGTCGGAATCGCAGACCGATACCAGGATCTTGCCATCCTATGGAACTGCCTCGGTGA
GTTTTCTCCTTCATTACAGAAACGGCTTTTTCAAAAATATGGTATTGATAATCCTGATATGAATAAATTG
CAGTTTCATTTGATGCTCGATGAGTTTTTCTAAGGTAACTGTCAGACCAAGTTTACTCATATATACTTTA
GATTGATTTTTCGTTCCACTGAGCGTCAGACCCCAGAACTCTGTCAGACCGAGTGGAAGACAT
Features (pLannotate 1.2.2; 8 found; start..end, strand, type, name):
      5..29      +  promoter       J23119(SpeI) promoter (fragment): bacterial promoter (Registry of Standard Biological Parts BBa J23119) modified to end with an SpeI site
     70..783     +  CDS            hfriFP: hfriFP is a fluorescent protein published in 2013, derived from Herbaspirillum frisingense.
    802..873     +  terminator     rrnB T1 terminator: transcription terminator T1 from the E. coli rrnB gene
    889..916     +  terminator     T7Te terminator: phage T7 early transcription terminator
   1064..1835    +  rep_origin     pBBR1 oriV: replication origin of the broad-host-range plasmid pBBR1 from Bordetella bronchiseptica; requires the pBBR1 Rep protein for replication
   1836..2498    +  CDS            pBBR1 Rep: replication protein for the broad-host-range plasmid pBBR1 from Bordetella bronchiseptica
   2509..2617    -  oriT           oriT: incP origin of transfer
   2718..3533    +  CDS            KanR: aminoglycoside phosphotransferase; aph(3')-Ia; confers resistance to kanamycin in bacteria or G418 (Geneticin®) in eukaryotes
