[The description below was written by a language model from this plasmid's Addgene catalogue record and pLannotate feature annotations shown in this document.]
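Description:
pBBR1_DVK_AE(J23100-B0032m-E0040m-B0015) is a small (about 3.6 kb) broad-host-range bacterial expression plasmid built on the pBBR1 replicon and adapted for synthetic biology by adding a CIDAR MoClo cloning site and a kanamycin resistance marker. Replication depends on the pBBR1 oriV together with the plasmid-encoded pBBR1 Rep protein, a pairing that lets the vector be maintained in a wide range of bacteria as well as in E. coli, where it is recorded as low copy. Selection is by kanamycin through an aph(3')-Ia aminoglycoside phosphotransferase gene. A short incP-type oriT is also annotated, which would allow mobilisation by conjugation when transfer functions are supplied in trans.

The payload is a single assembled transcription unit in the A-to-E MoClo position, named after its four parts: the constitutive Anderson-series promoter J23100, the ribosome binding site B0032m, the GFP coding sequence E0040m (about 720 bp, synthetic) and the double terminator B0015. The automated annotation agrees with this layout but labels some parts imperfectly. It calls the promoter a fragment of the closely related J23119. It assigns the reporter open reading frame to a different fluorescent protein (hfriFP), whereas the catalogue entry states GFP. It does resolve B0015 into its rrnB T1 and T7Te terminator components. The ribosome binding site is not annotated separately.

The plasmid expresses GFP constitutively. It appears intended as a reporter for measuring how this promoter and RBS combination performs when standard toolkit parts are transferred into diverse bacterial hosts.
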