Addgene plasmid #197657: pBBR1_DVK_AE(J23100-B0032m-E0040m-B0015)
Purpose: Expresses GFP under the control of J23100 and B0032m
Depositing lab: Eric Young. Depositing organization: Worcester Polytechnic Institute. Publication: Systematic Part Transfer by Extending a Modular Toolkit to Diverse Bacteria. Keating KW, Young EM. ACS Synth Biol. 2023 Jun 9. doi: 10.1021/acssynbio.3c00104. PubMed 37294017.
Backbone
  Vector backbone: pBBR1
  Modifications to backbone: CIDAR MoClo cloning site, kanamycin resistance
  Vector type: Bacterial Expression, Synthetic Biology
Growth in bacteria
  Bacterial resistance: Kanamycin, 50 μg/mL
  Growth temperature: 37°C
  Growth strain: DH5alpha
  Copy number: Low Copy
Gene/Insert
  Gene/Insert name: GFP
  Species: Synthetic
  Insert size (bp): 720
Terms and licenses: Academic/Nonprofit Terms; Industry Terms: Not Available to Industry
How to cite: pBBR1_DVK_AE(J23100-B0032m-E0040m-B0015) was a gift from Eric Young (Addgene plasmid # 197657 ; http://n2t.net/addgene:197657 ; RRID:Addgene_197657)
